>Addgene plasmid #90419 | pM9_fcpA_NN | depositor full sequence | sequence record 175099 | pM9_fcpA_NN sequence 7057 bps
GGGCTGCAGGACGCAATGGAGGATTATCACCGCAAAAATGAACTTCGAAAAAAACTTTCGAGCGACCATG
GAAAAGGAGGATCAGATTCAGATTACAACAGTGGATTGCTCTGGTAGCAAATATCTTCTGCTAGATTGGC
TCATGGTCGGTTTTGGACGTTCGAAGCTCACCGTCAAAAGAAACAAAAGAGAAGAATGACGTCTTCGTGA
CGTAGAATCTACGACTGTACTCGGATCTGGGAAATGAATTGACTCACGGTCTTCTTCGAGTCCTGTTACA
GGCCCTTGGTCCGAACCCCCACACGATTTTTGCACCAAAGATTTGCTTCAATTTGCTGGATGTTTTGACT
GCAAGATCAGCTGGCCTAGCAAGAGTGCTCGTGTTGCTTCGTCGGGAATCCCTACGAATTTCAGTTCTGC
ACAAATTTGTCTGCCGTTTCGAGAATTCGATATCATCGACTAATTCGAGCTCTCTGGCTAACTAGAGAAC
CCACTGCTTACTGGCTTATCGAAATTAATACGACTCACTATAGGGGCCACCATGGACTATAAGGACCACG
ACGGAGACTACAAGGATCATGATATTGATTACAAAGACGATGACGATAAGATGGCCCCAAAGAAGAAGCG
GAAGGTCGGTATCCACGGAGTCCCAGCAGCCGTAGATTTGAGAACTTTGGGATATTCACAGCAGCAGCAG
GAAAAGATCAAGCCCAAAGTGAGGTCGACAGTCGCGCAGCATCACGAAGCGCTGGTGGGTCATGGGTTTA
CACATGCCCACATCGTAGCCTTGTCGCAGCACCCTGCAGCCCTTGGCACGGTCGCCGTCAAGTACCAGGA
CATGATTGCGGCGTTGCCGGAAGCCACACATGAGGCGATCGTCGGTGTGGGGAAACAGTGGAGCGGAGCC
CGAGCGCTTGAGGCCCTGTTGACGGTCGCGGGAGAGCTGAGAGGGCCTCCCCTTCAGCTGGACACGGGCC
AGTTGCTGAAGATCGCGAAGCGGGGAGGAGTCACGGCGGTCGAGGCGGTGCACGCGTGGCGCAATGCGCT
CACGGGAGCACCCCTCAACCTGACAGAGACCGCGGCCGCATTAGGCACCCCAGGCTTTACACTTTATGCT
TCCGGCTCGTATAATGTGTGGATTTTGAGTTAGGATCCGTCGAGATTTTCAGGAGCTAAGGAAGCTAAAA
TGGAGAAAAAAATCACTGGATATACCACCGTTGATATATCCCAATGGCATCGTAAAGAACATTTTGAGGC
ATTTCAGTCAGTTGCTCAATGTACCTATAACCAGACCGTTCAGCTGGATATTACGGCCTTTTTAAAGACC
GTAAAGAAAAATAAGCACAAGTTTTATCCGGCCTTTATTCACATTCTTGCCCGCCTGATGAATGCTCATC
CGGAATTCCGTATGGCAATGAAAGACGGTGAGCTGGTGATATGGGATAGTGTTCACCCTTGTTACACCGT
TTTCCATGAGCAAACTGAAACGTTTTCATCGCTCTGGAGTGAATACCACGACGATTTCCGGCAGTTTCTA
CACATATATTCGCAAGATGTGGCGTGTTACGGTGAAAACCTGGCCTATTTCCCTAAAGGGTTTATTGAGA
ATATGTTTTTCGTCTCAGCCAATCCCTGGGTGAGTTTCACCAGTTTTGATTTAAACGTGGCCAATATGGA
CAACTTCTTCGCCCCCGTTTTCACCATGGGCAAATATTATACGCAAGGCGACAAGGTGCTGATGCCGCTG
GCGATTCAGGTTCATCATGCCGTTTGTGATGGCTTCCATGTCGGCAGAATGCTTAATGAATTACAACAGT
ACTGCGATGAGTGGCAGGGCGGGGCGTAAAGATCTGGATCCGGCTTACTAAAAGCCAGATAACAGTATGC
GTATTTGCGCGCTGATTTTTGCGGTATAAGAATATATACTGATATGTATACCCGAAGTATGTCAAAAAGA
GGTATGCTATGAAGCAGCGTATTACAGTGACAGTTGACAGCGACAGCTATCAGTTGCTCAAGGCATATAT
GATGTCAATATCTCCGGTCTGGTAAGCACAACCATGCAGAATGAAGCCCGTCGTCTGCGTGCCGAACGCT
GGAAAGCGGAAAATCAGGAAGGGATGGCTGAGGTCGCCCGGTTTATTGAAATGAACGGCTCTTTTGCTGA
CGAGAACAGGGGCTGGTGAAATGCAGTTTAAGGTTTACACCTATAAAAGAGAGAGCCGTTATCGTCTGTT
TGTGGATGTACAGAGTGATATTATTGACACGCCCGGGCGACGGATGGTGATCCCCCTGGCCAGTGCACGT
CTGCTGTCAGATAAAGTCTCCCGTGAACTTTACCCGGTGGTGCATATCGGGGATGAAAGCTGGCGCATGA
TGACCACCGATATGGCCAGTGTGCCGGTCTCCGTTATCGGGGAAGAAGTGGCTGATCTCAGCCACCGCGA
AAATGACATCAAAAACGCCATTAACCTGATGTTCTGGGGAATATAAATGTCAGGCTCCCTTATACACAGC
CAGTCTGCAGGTCGACGGTCTCGACTCACGCCTGAGCAGGTAGTGGCTATTGCATCCAACAACGGGGGCA
GACCCGCACTGGAGTCAATCGTGGCCCAGCTTTCGAGGCCGGACCCCGCGCTGGCCGCACTCACTAATGA
TCATCTTGTAGCGCTGGCCTGCCTCGGCGGACGACCCGCCTTGGATGCGGTGAAGAAGGGGCTCCCGCAC
GCGCCTGCATTGATTAAGCGGACCAACAGAAGGATTCCCGAGAGGACATCACATCGAGTGGCAGGTTCCC
AACTCGTGAAGAGTGAACTTGAGGAGAAAAAGTCGGAGCTGCGGCACAAATTGAAATACGTACCGCATGA
ATACATCGAACTTATCGAAATTGCTAGGAACTCGACTCAAGACAGAATCCTTGAGATGAAGGTAATGGAG
TTCTTTATGAAGGTTTATGGATACCGAGGGAAGCATCTCGGTGGATCACGAAAACCCGACGGAGCAATCT
ATACGGTGGGGAGCCCGATTGATTACGGAGTGATCGTCGACACGAAAGCCTACAGCGGTGGGTACAATCT
TCCCATCGGGCAGGCAGATGAGATGCAACGTTATGTCGAAGAAAATCAGACCAGGAACAAACACATCAAT
CCAAATGAGTGGTGGAAAGTGTATCCTTCATCAGTGACCGAGTTTAAGTTTTTGTTTGTCTCTGGGCATT
TCAAAGGCAACTATAAGGCCCAGCTCACACGGTTGAATCACATTACGAACTGCAATGGTGCGGTTTTGTC
CGTAGAGGAACTGCTCATTGGTGGAGAAATGATCAAAGCGGGAACTCTGACACTGGAAGAAGTCAGACGC
AAGTTTAACAATGGCGAGATCAATTTCCGCTCATAAAAAATCAGCCTCGACTGTGCCTTCTAGTTGCCAG
CCATCTGTTGTTTGCCCCTCCCCCGTGCCTTCCTTGACCCTGGAAGCTTCAGAAGCGTGCTATCGAACTC
AACCAGGGACGTGCGGCACAAATGGGCATCCTTGCTCTCATGGTGCACGAACAGTTGGGAGTCTCTATCC
TTCCTTAAAAATTTAATTTTCATTAGTTGCAGTCACTCCGCTTTGGTTTCACAGTCAGGAATAACACTAG
CTCGTCTTCACCATGGATGCCAATCTCGCCTATTCATGGTGTATAAAAGTTCAACATCCAAAGCTAGAAC
TTTTGGAAAGAGAAAGAATATCCGAATAGGGCACGGCGTGCCGTATTGTTGGAGTGGACTAGCAGAAAGT
GAGGAAGGCACAGGATGAGTTTTCTCGAGACATACCTTCAGCGTCGTCTTCACTGTCACAGTCAACTGAC
AGTAATCGTTGATCCGGAGAGATTCAAAATTCAATCTGTTTGGACCTGGATAAGACACAAGAGCGACATC
CTGACATGAACGCCGTAAACAGCAAATCCTGGTTGAACACGTATCCTTTTGGGGGCCTCCGCTACGACGC
TCGCTCCAGCTGGGGCTTCCTTACTATACACAGCGCGCATATTTCACGGTTGCCAGATGTCAAGATGGCC
AAGTTGACCAGTGCCGTTCCGGTGCTCACCGCGCGCGACGTCGCCGGAGCGGTCGAGTTCTGGACCGACC
GGCTCGGGTTCTCCCGGGACTTCGTGGAGGACGACTTCGCCGGTGTGGTCCGGGACGACGTGACCCTGTT
CATCAGCGCGGTCCAGGACCAGGTGGTGCCGGACAACACCCTGGCCTGGGTGTGGGTGCGCGGCCTGGAC
GAGCTGTACGCCGAGTGGTCGGAGGTCGTGTCCACGAACTTCCGGGACGCCTCCGGGCCGGCCATGACCG
AGATCGGCGAGCAGCCGTGGGGGCGGGAGTTCGCCCTGCGCGACCCGGCCGGCAACTGCGTGCACTTCGT
GGCCGAGGAGCAGGACTGAACCTTCCTTAAAAATTTAATTTTCATTAGTTGCAGTCACTCCGCTTTGGTT
TCACAGTCAGGAATAACACTAGCTCGTCTTCACCATGGATGCCAATCTCGCCTATTCATGGTGTATAAAA
GTTCAACATCCAAAGCTAGAACTTTTGGAAAGAGAAAGAATATCCGAATAGGGCACGGCGTGCCGTATTG
TTGGAGTGGACTAGCAGAAAGTGAGGAAGGCACAGGATGAGTTTTCTCGAGGCCGGACTCCCTATAGTGA
GTCGTATTAATTTCGATAAGCCAGGTTAACCTGCATTAATGAATCGGCCAACGCGCGGGGAGAGGCGGTT
TGCGTATTGGGCGCTCTTCCGCTTCCTCGCTCACTGACTCGCTGCGCTCGGTCGTTCGGCTGCGGCGAGC
GGTATCAGCTCACTCAAAGGCGGTAATACGGTTATCCACAGAATCAGGGGATAACGCAGGAAAGAACATG
TGAGCAAAAGGCCAGCAAAAGGCCAGGAACCGTAAAAAGGCCGCGTTGCTGGCGTTTTTCCATAGGCTCC
GCCCCCCTGACGAGCATCACAAAAATCGACGCTCAAGTCAGAGGTGGCGAAACCCGACAGGACTATAAAG
ATACCAGGCGTTTCCCCCTGGAAGCTCCCTCGTGCGCTCTCCTGTTCCGACCCTGCCGCTTACCGGATAC
CTGTCCGCCTTTCTCCCTTCGGGAAGCGTGGCGCTTTCTCAATGCTCACGCTGTAGGTATCTCAGTTCGG
TGTAGGTCGTTCGCTCCAAGCTGGGCTGTGTGCACGAACCCCCCGTTCAGCCCGACCGCTGCGCCTTATC
CGGTAACTATCGTCTTGAGTCCAACCCGGTAAGACACGACTTATCGCCACTGGCAGCAGCCACTGGTAAC
AGGATTAGCAGAGCGAGGTATGTAGGCGGTGCTACAGAGTTCTTGAAGTGGTGGCCTAACTACGGCTACA
CTAGAAGGACAGTATTTGGTATCTGCGCTCTGCTGAAGCCAGTTACCTTCGGAAAAAGAGTTGGTAGCTC
TTGATCCGGCAAACAAACCACCGCTGGTAGCGGTGGTTTTTTTGTTTGCAAGCAGCAGATTACGCGCAGA
AAAAAAGGATCTCAAGAAGATCCTTTGATCTTTTCTACGGGGTCTGACGCTCAGTGGAACGAAAACTCAC
GTTAAGGGATTTTGGTCATGAGATTATCAAAAAGGATCTTCACCTAGATCCTTTTAAATTAAAAATGAAG
TTTTAAATCAATCTAAAGTATATATGAGTAAACTTGGTCTGACAGTTACCAATGCTTAATCAGTGAGGCA
CCTATCTCAGCGATCTGTCTATTTCGTTCATCCATAGTTGCCTGACTCCCCGTCGTGTAGATAACTACGA
TACGGGAGGGCTTACCATCTGGCCCCAGTGCTGCAATGATACCGCGGGACCCACGCTCACCGGCTCCAGA
TTTATCAGCAATAAACCAGCCAGCCGGAAGGGCCGAGCGCAGAAGTGGTCCTGCAACTTTATCCGCCTCC
ATCCAGTCTATTAATTGTTGCCGGGAAGCTAGAGTAAGTAGTTCGCCAGTTAATAGTTTGCGCAACGTTG
TTGCCATTGCTACAGGCATCGTGGTGTCACGCTCGTCGTTTGGTATGGCTTCATTCAGCTCCGGTTCCCA
ACGATCAAGGCGAGTTACATGATCCCCCATGTTGTGCAAAAAAGCGGTTAGCTCCTTCGGTCCTCCGATC
GTTGTCAGAAGTAAGTTGGCCGCAGTGTTATCACTCATGGTTATGGCAGCACTGCATAATTCTCTTACTG
TCATGCCATCCGTAAGATGCTTTTCTGTGACTGGTGAGTACTCAACCAAGTCATTCTGAGAATAGTGTAT
GCGGCGACCGAGTTGCTCTTGCCCGGCGTCAATACGGGATAATACCGCGCCACATAGCAGAACTTTAAAA
GTGCTCATCATTGGAAAACGTTCTTCGGGGCGAAAACTCTCAAGGATCTTACCGCTGTTGAGATCCAGTT
CGATGTAACCCACTCGTGCACCCAACTGATCTTCAGCATCTTTTACTTTCACCAGCGTTTCTGGGTGAGC
AAAAACAGGAAGGCAAAATGCCGCAAAAAAGGGAATAAGGGCGACACGGAAATGTTGAATACTCATACTC
TTCCTTTTTCAATATTATTGAAGCATTTATCAGGGTTATTGTCTCATGAGCGGATACATATTTGAATGTA
TTTAGAAAAATAAACAAATAGGGGTTCCGCGCACATTTCCCCGAAAAGTGCCACCTGACGTCTAAGAAAC
CATTATTATCATGACATTAACCTATAAAAATAGGCGTATCACGAGGCCCTTTCGTCTCGCGCGTTTCGGT
GATGACGGTGAAAACCTCTGACACATGCAGCTCCCGGAGACGGTCACAGCTTGTCTGTAAGCGGATGCCG
GGAGCAGACAAGCCCGTCAGGGCGCGTCAGCGGGTGTTGGCGGGTGTCGGGGCTGGCTTAACTATGCGGC
ATCAGAGCAGATTGTACTGAGAGTGCACCATATGGACATATTGTCGTTAGAACGCGGCTACAATTAATAC
ATAACCTTATGTATCATACACATACGATTTAGGTGACACTATAGAACCAGATCCCCC
Features (pLannotate 1.2.2; 22 found; start..end, strand, type, name):
    467..500     +  LTR            5' LTR (truncated) (fragment): truncated 5' long terminal repeat (LTR) from HIV-1
    516..534     +  promoter       T7 promoter: promoter for bacteriophage T7 RNA polymerase
    608..1075    +  CDS            avrXa10 (fragment): AVX10_XANOO - Experimental evidence at protein level: Swiss-Prot protein existence level 1. Avirulence protein. Induces the hypersensitive response (HR)in rice plants carrying the resistance gene Xa10. Activity depends on the presence of the core repeat domains; replacement with repeat domains from other proteins (AvrBs3 of X.euvesicatoria (AC P14727) or AvrXa7 of this organism) does not elicit the HR. Probably acts as a transcription factor in its host plant (rice) to induce plant resistance or disease. From Xanthomonas oryzae pv. oryzae.
   1106..1136    +  promoter       lac UV5 promoter: E. coli lac promoter with an "up" mutation
   1160..1189    +  promoter       cat promoter (fragment): promoter of the E. coli cat gene encoding chloramphenicol acetyltransferase
   1190..1849    +  CDS            CmR: chloramphenicol acetyltransferase; cat; confers resistance to chloramphenicol
   2028..2186    +  CDS            ccdA (fragment): CCDA_ECO57 - Also known as H, letA. Experimental evidence at protein level: Swiss-Prot protein existence level 1. Antitoxin component of a type II toxin-antitoxin (TA) system which inhibits the post-segregational killing (PSK) of plasmid-free cells, also referred to as a plasmid addiction system. Binds to and blocks the activity of CcdB; will also remove bound CcdB protein from the CcdB-GyrA complex by forming a CcdA-CcdB complex, a process termed rejuvenation. Functions as a transcriptional corepressor for the ccdAB operon, repression also requires CcdB (By similarity). From Escherichia coli
   2191..2493    +  CDS            ccdB: CCDB_ECOLI - Also known as G, letB, letD. Experimental evidence at protein level: Swiss-Prot protein existence level 1. Toxic component of a type II toxin-antitoxin (TA) system, functioning in plasmid maintainence. Responsible for the post- segregational killing (PSK) of plasmid-free cells, also referred to as a plasmid addiction system. Half-life of over 2 hours. Cell killing by CcdB is accompanied by filamentation, defects in chromosome and plasmid segregation, defects in cell division, formation of anucleate cells, decreased DNA synthesis and plasmid loss. Interferes with the activity of DN
   2605..2811    +  CDS            avrBs3 (fragment): AVRB3_XANEU - Experimental evidence at protein level: Swiss-Prot protein existence level 1. Avirulence protein. Acts as a transcription factor in C.annuum plants. In susceptible plants lacking the Bs3 resistance gene induces expression of a number of genes, including genes homologous to a family of auxin-induced genes, alpha-expansin genes, pectate lyase, anthocyanidin glucoside rhamnosyl transferase and at least one transcription factor, UPA20. Their expression leads to plant hypertrophy in mesophyll cells, probably mainly mediated by UPA20 (PubMed:17962565). In resistant plants induces the h
   2800..3387    +  CDS            fokIR (fragment): T2F1_PLAOK - Also known as rfoKI. Experimental evidence at protein level: Swiss-Prot protein existence level 1. Recognizes the double-stranded sequence 5'-GGATG-3'/3'-CATCC- 5' and cleaves respectively 14 bases after G-1 and 13 bases before C-1. From Planomicrobium okeanokoites (Planococcus okeanokoites) (Flavobacterium okeanokoites).
   3411..3476    +  polyA_signal   bGH poly(A) signal (fragment): bovine growth hormone polyadenylation signal
   3474..3575    +  CDS            FCPA (fragment): FCPA_PHATR - Also known as FCP1. Experimental evidence at transcript level: Swiss-Prot protein existence level 2. The light-harvesting complex (LHC) functions as a light receptor, it captures and delivers excitation energy to photosystems with which it is closely associated. Energy is transferred from the carotenoid and chlorophyll C (or B) to chlorophyll A and the photosynthetic reaction centers where it is used to synthesize ATP and reducing power. From Phaeodactylum tricornutum (Diatom).
   4055..4429    +  CDS            BleoR: antibiotic-binding protein; Sh ble from Streptoalloteichus hindustanus; confers resistance to bleomycin, phleomycin, and Zeocin™
   4681..4699    -  promoter       T7 promoter: promoter for bacteriophage T7 RNA polymerase
   4721..4774    -  CDS            lacI (fragment): lac repressor; lacI; The lac repressor binds to the lac operator to inhibit transcription in E. coli. This inhibition can be relieved by adding lactose or isopropyl-β-D-thiogalactopyranoside (IPTG).
   4957..5545    -  rep_origin     ori: high-copy-number ColE1/pMB1/pBR322/pUC origin of replication
   5716..6576    -  CDS            AmpR: β-lactamase; bla; confers resistance to ampicillin, carbenicillin, and related antibiotics
   6577..6681    -  promoter       AmpR promoter: bla
   6776..6811    +  CDS            rop (fragment): Rop protein, which maintains plasmids at low copy number; rop
   6913..6964    +  misc_feature   bom (fragment): basis of mobility region from pBR322
   7027..7045    +  promoter       SP6 promoter: promoter for bacteriophage SP6 RNA polymerase
   7050..11      +  misc_feature   MCS (fragment) (across the origin): pBluescript multiple cloning site
