>Addgene plasmid #90419 | pM9_fcpA_NN | addgene full sequence | sequence record 183796 | Addgene NGS Result
ACCAGATCCCCCGGGCTGCAGGACGCAATGGAGGATTATCACCGCAAAAATGAACTTCGAAAAAAACTTT
CGAGCGACCATGGAAAAGGAGGATCAGATTCAGATTACAACAGTGGATTGCTCTGGTAGCAAATATCTTC
TGCTAGATTGGCTCATGGTCGGTTTTGGACGTTCGAAGCTCACCGTCAAAAGAAACAAAAGAGAAGAATG
ACGTCTTCGTGACGTAGAATCTACGACTGTACTCGGATCTGGGAAATGAATTGACTCACGGTCTTCTTCG
AGTCCTGTTACAGGCCCTTGGTCCGAACCCCCACACGATTTTTGCACCAAAGATTTGCTTCAATTTGCTG
GATGTTTTGACTGCAAGATCAGCTGGCCTAGCAAGAGTGCTCGTGTTGCTTCGTCGGGAATCCCTACGAA
TTTCAGTTCTGCACAAATTTGTCTGCCGTTTCGAGAATTCGATATCATCGACTAATTCGAGCTCTCTGGC
TAACTAGAGAACCCACTGCTTACTGGCTTATCGAAATTAATACGACTCACTATAGGGGCCACCATGGACT
ATAAGGACCACGACGGAGACTACAAGGATCATGATATTGATTACAAAGACGATGACGATAAGATGGCCCC
AAAGAAGAAGCGGAAGGTCGGTATCCACGGAGTCCCAGCAGCCGTAGATTTGAGAACTTTGGGATATTCA
CAGCAGCAGCAGGAAAAGATCAAGCCCAAAGTGAGGTCGACAGTCGCGCAGCATCACGAAGCGCTGGTGG
GTCATGGGTTTACACATGCCCACATCGTAGCCTTGTCGCAGCACCCTGCAGCCCTTGGCACGGTCGCCGT
CAAGTACCAGGACATGATTGCGGCGTTGCCGGAAGCCACACATGAGGCGATCGTCGGTGTGGGGAAACAG
TGGAGCGGAGCCCGAGCGCTTGAGGCCCTGTTGACGGTCGCGGGAGAGCTGAGAGGGCCTCCCCTTCAGC
TGGACACGGGCCAGTTGCTGAAGATCGCGAAGCGGGGAGGAGTCACGGCGGTCGAGGCGGTGCACGCGTG
GCGCAATGCGCTCACGGGAGCACCCCTCAACCTGACAGAGACCGCGGCCGCATTAGGCACCCCAGGCTTT
ACACTTTATGCTTCCGGCTCGTATAATGTGTGGATTTTGAGTTAGGATCCGTCGAGATTTTCAGGAGCTA
AGGAAGCTAAAATGGAGAAAAAAATCACTGGATATACCACCGTTGATATATCCCAATGGCATCGTAAAGA
ACATTTTGAGGCATTTCAGTCAGTTGCTCAATGTACCTATAACCAGACCGTTCAGCTGGATATTACGGCC
TTTTTAAAGACCGTAAAGAAAAATAAGCACAAGTTTTATCCGGCCTTTATTCACATTCTTGCCCGCCTGA
TGAATGCTCATCCGGAATTCCGTATGGCAATGAAAGACGGTGAGCTGGTGATATGGGATAGTGTTCACCC
TTGTTACACCGTTTTCCATGAGCAAACTGAAACGTTTTCATCGCTCTGGAGTGAATACCACGACGATTTC
CGGCAGTTTCTACACATATATTCGCAAGATGTGGCGTGTTACGGTGAAAACCTGGCCTATTTCCCTAAAG
GGTTTATTGAGAATATGTTTTTCGTCTCAGCCAATCCCTGGGTGAGTTTCACCAGTTTTGATTTAAACGT
GGCCAATATGGACAACTTCTTCGCCCCCGTTTTCACCATGGGCAAATATTATACGCAAGGCGACAAGGTG
CTGATGCCGCTGGCGATTCAGGTTCATCATGCCGTTTGTGATGGCTTCCATGTCGGCAGAATGCTTAATG
AATTACAACAGTACTGCGATGAGTGGCAGGGCGGGGCGTAAAGATCTGGATCCGGCTTACTAAAAGCCAG
ATAACAGTATGCGTATTTGCGCGCTGATTTTTGCGGTATAAGAATATATACTGATATGTATACCCGAAGT
ATGTCAAAAAGAGGTATGCTATGAAGCAGCGTATTACAGTGACAGTTGACAGCGACAGCTATCAGTTGCT
CAAGGCATATATGATGTCAATATCTCCGGTCTGGTAAGCACAACCATGCAGAATGAAGCCCGTCGTCTGC
GTGCCGAACGCTGGAAAGCGGAAAATCAGGAAGGGATGGCTGAGGTCGCCCGGTTTATTGAAATGAACGG
CTCTTTTGCTGACGAGAACAGGGGCTGGTGAAATGCAGTTTAAGGTTTACACCTATAAAAGAGAGAGCCG
TTATCGTCTGTTTGTGGATGTACAGAGTGATATTATTGACACGCCCGGGCGACGGATGGTGATCCCCCTG
GCCAGTGCACGTCTGCTGTCAGATAAAGTCTCCCGTGAACTTTACCCGGTGGTGCATATCGGGGATGAAA
GCTGGCGCATGATGACCACCGATATGGCCAGTGTGCCGGTCTCCGTTATCGGGGAAGAAGTGGCTGATCT
CAGCCACCGCGAAAATGACATCAAAAACGCCATTAACCTGATGTTCTGGGGAATATAAATGTCAGGCTCC
CTTATACACAGCCAGTCTGCAGGTCGACGGTCTCGACTCACGCCTGAGCAGGTAGTGGCTATTGCATCCA
ACAACGGGGGCAGACCCGCACTGGAGTCAATCGTGGCCCAGCTTTCGAGGCCGGACCCCGCGCTGGCCGC
ACTCACTAATGATCATCTTGTAGCGCTGGCCTGCCTCGGCGGACGACCCGCCTTGGATGCGGTGAAGAAG
GGGCTCCCGCACGCGCCTGCATTGATTAAGCGGACCAACAGAAGGATTCCCGAGAGGACATCACATCGAG
TGGCAGGTTCCCAACTCGTGAAGAGTGAACTTGAGGAGAAAAAGTCGGAGCTGCGGCACAAATTGAAATA
CGTACCGCATGAATACATCGAACTTATCGAAATTGCTAGGAACTCGACTCAAGACAGAATCCTTGAGATG
AAGGTAATGGAGTTCTTTATGAAGGTTTATGGATACCGAGGGAAGCATCTCGGTGGATCACGAAAACCCG
ACGGAGCAATCTATACGGTGGGGAGCCCGATTGATTACGGAGTGATCGTCGACACGAAAGCCTACAGCGG
TGGGTACAATCTTCCCATCGGGCAGGCAGATGAGATGCAACGTTATGTCGAAGAAAATCAGACCAGGAAC
AAACACATCAATCCAAATGAGTGGTGGAAAGTGTATCCTTCATCAGTGACCGAGTTTAAGTTTTTGTTTG
TCTCTGGGCATTTCAAAGGCAACTATAAGGCCCAGCTCACACGGTTGAATCACATTACGAACTGCAATGG
TGCGGTTTTGTCCGTAGAGGAACTGCTCATTGGTGGAGAAATGATCAAAGCGGGAACTCTGACACTGGAA
GAAGTCAGACGCAAGTTTAACAATGGCGAGATCAATTTCCGCTCATAAAAAATCAGCCTCGACTGTGCCT
TCTAGTTGCCAGCCATCTGTTGTTTGCCCCTCCCCCGTGCCTTCCTTGACCCTGGAAGCTTCAGAAGCGT
GCTATCGAACTCAACCAGGGACGTGCGGCACAAATGGGCATCCTTGCTCTCATGGTGCACGAACAGTTGG
GAGTCTCTATCCTTCCTTAAAAATTTAATTTTCATTAGTTGCAGTCACTCCGCTTTGGTTTCACAGTCAG
GAATAACACTAGCTCGTCTTCACCATGGATGCCAATCTCGCCTATTCATGGTGTATAAAAGTTCAACATC
CAAAGCTAGAACTTTTGGAAAGAGAAAGAATATCCGAATAGGGCACGGCGTGCCGTATTGTTGGAGTGGA
CTAGCAGAAAGTGAGGAAGGCACAGGATGAGTTTTCTCGAGACATACCTTCAGCGTCGTCTTCACTGTCA
CAGTCAACTGACAGTAATCGTTGATCCGGAGAGATTCAAAATTCAATCTGTTTGGACCTGGATAAGACAC
AAGAGCGACATCCTGACATGAACGCCGTAAACAGCAAATCCTGGTTGAACACGTATCCTTTTGGGGGCCT
CCCGCTACGACGCTCGCTCCAGCTGGGGCTTCCTTACTATACACAGCGCGCATATTTCACGGTTGCCAGA
TGTCAAGATGGCCAAGTTGACCAGTGCCGTTCCGGTGCTCACCGCGCGCGACGTCGCCGGAGCGGTCGAG
TTCTGGACCGACCGGCTCGGGTTCTCCCGGGACTTCGTGGAGGACGACTTCGCCGGTGTGGTCCGGGACG
ACGTGACCCTGTTCATCAGCGCGGTCCAGGACCAGGTGGTGCCGGACAACACCCTGGCCTGGGTGTGGGT
GCGCGGCCTGGACGAGCTGTACGCCGAGTGGTCGGAGGTCGTGTCCACGAACTTCCGGGACGCCTCCGGG
CCGGCCATGACCGAGATCGGCGAGCAGCCGTGGGGGCGGGAGTTCGCCCTGCGCGACCCGGCCGGCAACT
GCGTGCACTTCGTGGCCGAGGAGCAGGACTGAACCTTCCTTAAAAATTTAATTTTCATTAGTTGCAGTCA
CTCCGCTTTGGTTTCACAGTCAGGAATAACACTAGCTCGTCTTCACCATGGATGCCAATCTCGCCTATTC
ATGGTGTATAAAAGTTCAACATCCAAAGCTAGAACTTTTGGAAAGAGAAAGAATATCCGAATAGGGCACG
GCGTGCCGTATTGTTGGAGTGGACTAGCAGAAAGTGAGGAAGGCACAGGATGAGTTTTCTCGAGGCCGGA
CTCCCTATAGTGAGTCGTATTAATTTCGATAAGCCAGGTTAACCTGCATTAATGAATCGGCCAACGCGCG
GGGAGAGGCGGTTTGCGTATTGGGCGCTCTTCCGCTTCCTCGCTCACTGACTCGCTGCGCTCGGTCGTTC
GGCTGCGGCGAGCGGTATCAGCTCACTCAAAGGCGGTAATACGGTTATCCACAGAATCAGGGGATAACGC
AGGAAAGAACATGTGAGCAAAAGGCCAGCAAAAGGCCAGGAACCGTAAAAAGGCCGCGTTGCTGGCGTTT
TTCCATAGGCTCCGCCCCCCTGACGAGCATCACAAAAATCGACGCTCAAGTCAGAGGTGGCGAAACCCGA
CAGGACTATAAAGATACCAGGCGTTTCCCCCTGGAAGCTCCCTCGTGCGCTCTCCTGTTCCGACCCTGCC
GCTTACCGGATACCTGTCCGCCTTTCTCCCTTCGGGAAGCGTGGCGCTTTCTCATAGCTCACGCTGTAGG
TATCTCAGTTCGGTGTAGGTCGTTCGCTCCAAGCTGGGCTGTGTGCACGAACCCCCCGTTCAGCCCGACC
GCTGCGCCTTATCCGGTAACTATCGTCTTGAGTCCAACCCGGTAAGACACGACTTATCGCCACTGGCAGC
AGCCACTGGTAACAGGATTAGCAGAGCGAGGTATGTAGGCGGTGCTACAGAGTTCTTGAAGTGGTGGCCT
AACTACGGCTACACTAGAAGAACAGTATTTGGTATCTGCGCTCTGCTGAAGCCAGTTACCTTCGGAAAAA
GAGTTGGTAGCTCTTGATCCGGCAAACAAACCACCGCTGGTAGCGGTGGTTTTTTTGTTTGCAAGCAGCA
GATTACGCGCAGAAAAAAAGGATCTCAAGAAGATCCTTTGATCTTTTCTACGGGGTCTGACGCTCAGTGG
AACGAAAACTCACGTTAAGGGATTTTGGTCATGAGATTATCAAAAAGGATCTTCACCTAGATCCTTTTAA
ATTAAAAATGAAGTTTTAAATCAATCTAAAGTATATATGAGTAAACTTGGTCTGACAGTTACCAATGCTT
AATCAGTGAGGCACCTATCTCAGCGATCTGTCTATTTCGTTCATCCATAGTTGCCTGACTCCCCGTCGTG
TAGATAACTACGATACGGGAGGGCTTACCATCTGGCCCCAGTGCTGCAATGATACCGCGGGACCCACGCT
CACCGGCTCCAGATTTATCAGCAATAAACCAGCCAGCCGGAAGGGCCGAGCGCAGAAGTGGTCCTGCAAC
TTTATCCGCCTCCATCCAGTCTATTAATTGTTGCCGGGAAGCTAGAGTAAGTAGTTCGCCAGTTAATAGT
TTGCGCAACGTTGTTGCCATTGCTACAGGCATCGTGGTGTCACGCTCGTCGTTTGGTATGGCTTCATTCA
GCTCCGGTTCCCAACGATCAAGGCGAGTTACATGATCCCCCATGTTGTGCAAAAAAGCGGTTAGCTCCTT
CGGTCCTCCGATCGTTGTCAGAAGTAAGTTGGCCGCAGTGTTATCACTCATGGTTATGGCAGCACTGCAT
AATTCTCTTACTGTCATGCCATCCGTAAGATGCTTTTCTGTGACTGGTGAGTACTCAACCAAGTCATTCT
GAGAATAGTGTATGCGGCGACCGAGTTGCTCTTGCCCGGCGTCAATACGGGATAATACCGCGCCACATAG
CAGAACTTTAAAAGTGCTCATCATTGGAAAACGTTCTTCGGGGCGAAAACTCTCAAGGATCTTACCGCTG
TTGAGATCCAGTTCGATGTAACCCACTCGTGCACCCAACTGATCTTCAGCATCTTTTACTTTCACCAGCG
TTTCTGGGTGAGCAAAAACAGGAAGGCAAAATGCCGCAAAAAAGGGAATAAGGGCGACACGGAAATGTTG
AATACTCATACTCTTCCTTTTTCAATATTATTGAAGCATTTATCAGGGTTATTGTCTCATGAGCGGATAC
ATATTTGAATGTATTTAGAAAAATAAACAAATAGGGGTTCCGCGCACATTTCCCCGAAAAGTGCCACCTG
ACGTCTAAGAAACCATTATTATCATGACATTAACCTATAAAAATAGGCGTATCACGAGGCCCTTTCGTCT
CGCGCGTTTCGGTGATGACGGTGAAAACCTCTGACACATGCAGCTCCCGGAGACGGTCACAGCTTGTCTG
TAAGCGGATGCCGGGAGCAGACAAGCCCGTCAGGGCGCGTCAGCGGGTGTTGGCGGGTGTCGGGGCTGGC
TTAACTATGCGGCATCAGAGCAGATTGTACTGAGAGTGCACCATATGGACATATTGTCGTTAGAACGCGG
CTACAATTAATACATAACCTTATGTATCATACACATACGATTTAGGTGACACTATAGA
Features (pLannotate 1.2.2; 22 found; start..end, strand, type, name):
      5..23      +  misc_feature   MCS (fragment): pBluescript multiple cloning site
    479..512     +  LTR            5' LTR (truncated) (fragment): truncated 5' long terminal repeat (LTR) from HIV-1
    528..546     +  promoter       T7 promoter: promoter for bacteriophage T7 RNA polymerase
    620..1087    +  CDS            avrXa10 (fragment): AVX10_XANOO - Experimental evidence at protein level: Swiss-Prot protein existence level 1. Avirulence protein. Induces the hypersensitive response (HR)in rice plants carrying the resistance gene Xa10. Activity depends on the presence of the core repeat domains; replacement with repeat domains from other proteins (AvrBs3 of X.euvesicatoria (AC P14727) or AvrXa7 of this organism) does not elicit the HR. Probably acts as a transcription factor in its host plant (rice) to induce plant resistance or disease. From Xanthomonas oryzae pv. oryzae.
   1118..1148    +  promoter       lac UV5 promoter: E. coli lac promoter with an "up" mutation
   1172..1201    +  promoter       cat promoter (fragment): promoter of the E. coli cat gene encoding chloramphenicol acetyltransferase
   1202..1861    +  CDS            CmR: chloramphenicol acetyltransferase; cat; confers resistance to chloramphenicol
   2040..2198    +  CDS            ccdA (fragment): CCDA_ECO57 - Also known as H, letA. Experimental evidence at protein level: Swiss-Prot protein existence level 1. Antitoxin component of a type II toxin-antitoxin (TA) system which inhibits the post-segregational killing (PSK) of plasmid-free cells, also referred to as a plasmid addiction system. Binds to and blocks the activity of CcdB; will also remove bound CcdB protein from the CcdB-GyrA complex by forming a CcdA-CcdB complex, a process termed rejuvenation. Functions as a transcriptional corepressor for the ccdAB operon, repression also requires CcdB (By similarity). From Escherichia coli
   2203..2505    +  CDS            ccdB: CCDB_ECOLI - Also known as G, letB, letD. Experimental evidence at protein level: Swiss-Prot protein existence level 1. Toxic component of a type II toxin-antitoxin (TA) system, functioning in plasmid maintainence. Responsible for the post- segregational killing (PSK) of plasmid-free cells, also referred to as a plasmid addiction system. Half-life of over 2 hours. Cell killing by CcdB is accompanied by filamentation, defects in chromosome and plasmid segregation, defects in cell division, formation of anucleate cells, decreased DNA synthesis and plasmid loss. Interferes with the activity of DN
   2617..2823    +  CDS            avrBs3 (fragment): AVRB3_XANEU - Experimental evidence at protein level: Swiss-Prot protein existence level 1. Avirulence protein. Acts as a transcription factor in C.annuum plants. In susceptible plants lacking the Bs3 resistance gene induces expression of a number of genes, including genes homologous to a family of auxin-induced genes, alpha-expansin genes, pectate lyase, anthocyanidin glucoside rhamnosyl transferase and at least one transcription factor, UPA20. Their expression leads to plant hypertrophy in mesophyll cells, probably mainly mediated by UPA20 (PubMed:17962565). In resistant plants induces the h
   2812..3399    +  CDS            fokIR (fragment): T2F1_PLAOK - Also known as rfoKI. Experimental evidence at protein level: Swiss-Prot protein existence level 1. Recognizes the double-stranded sequence 5'-GGATG-3'/3'-CATCC- 5' and cleaves respectively 14 bases after G-1 and 13 bases before C-1. From Planomicrobium okeanokoites (Planococcus okeanokoites) (Flavobacterium okeanokoites).
   3423..3488    +  polyA_signal   bGH poly(A) signal (fragment): bovine growth hormone polyadenylation signal
   3486..3587    +  CDS            FCPA (fragment): FCPA_PHATR - Also known as FCP1. Experimental evidence at transcript level: Swiss-Prot protein existence level 2. The light-harvesting complex (LHC) functions as a light receptor, it captures and delivers excitation energy to photosystems with which it is closely associated. Energy is transferred from the carotenoid and chlorophyll C (or B) to chlorophyll A and the photosynthetic reaction centers where it is used to synthesize ATP and reducing power. From Phaeodactylum tricornutum (Diatom).
   4068..4442    +  CDS            BleoR: antibiotic-binding protein; Sh ble from Streptoalloteichus hindustanus; confers resistance to bleomycin, phleomycin, and Zeocin™
   4694..4712    -  promoter       T7 promoter: promoter for bacteriophage T7 RNA polymerase
   4734..4787    -  CDS            lacI (fragment): lac repressor; lacI; The lac repressor binds to the lac operator to inhibit transcription in E. coli. This inhibition can be relieved by adding lactose or isopropyl-β-D-thiogalactopyranoside (IPTG).
   4970..5558    -  rep_origin     ori: high-copy-number ColE1/pMB1/pBR322/pUC origin of replication
   5729..6589    -  CDS            AmpR: β-lactamase; bla; confers resistance to ampicillin, carbenicillin, and related antibiotics
   6590..6694    -  promoter       AmpR promoter: bla
   6789..6824    +  CDS            rop (fragment): Rop protein, which maintains plasmids at low copy number; rop
   6926..6977    +  misc_feature   bom (fragment): basis of mobility region from pBR322
   7040..7058    +  promoter       SP6 promoter: promoter for bacteriophage SP6 RNA polymerase
