[The description below was written by a language model from this plasmid's Addgene catalogue record and pLannotate feature annotations shown in this document.]
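Description:
pM9_fcpA_NN is a TALEN destination backbone for gene knockout work in the diatom Phaeodactylum tricornutum, built on the pPha-T1 transformation vector, whose BsaI sites were removed by site-directed mutagenesis. In E. coli it replicates from a high-copy ColE1/pUC-type origin and carries ampicillin resistance (bla). A second bacterial marker, chloramphenicol acetyltransferase, sits inside the TALEN cassette next to the ccdB toxin gene, which is why the empty backbone is propagated in a ccdB-tolerant strain under both antibiotics. Selection in the diatom relies on the Sh ble gene, which confers resistance to bleomycin-family drugs. The catalogue lists about 7.0 kb, in close agreement with the two sequenced records of roughly 7.06 kb, whose annotations are essentially identical.

The payload derives from a published TALE toolbox kit. It consists of a TAL effector N-terminal segment (annotated by homology to avrXa10), the CmR/ccdB stuffer, a TAL effector C-terminal segment (annotated as avrBs3) and a FokI nuclease cleavage domain, followed by a fragment of the bGH polyadenylation signal and fcpA-derived sequence. The stuffer marks the position where a custom array of DNA-binding repeats is inserted. Removal of the backbone BsaI sites is consistent with Golden Gate-type assembly, and loss of ccdB provides counter-selection for correctly assembled clones. According to the record, expression in the diatom is driven by the fcpA (fucoxanthin chlorophyll a/c-binding protein A) promoter, although this promoter is not itself annotated in the feature tables. The "NN" suffix presumably denotes the repeat-variable diresidue of the final half repeat built into the backbone, but the record does not state this. Short hits such as the HIV-1 LTR, lacI, rop and bom fragments appear to be incidental annotation matches.
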