Addgene plasmid #90419: pM9_fcpA_NN
Purpose: TALEN Backbone for Phaeodactylum tricornutum_ fcpA promotor_NN
Depositing lab: Peter Kroth. Depositing organization: Universitaet Konstanz. Publication: A fast and reliable strategy to generate TALEN-mediated gene knockouts in the diatom Phaeodactylum tricornutum. Serif M, Lepetit B, Weissert K, Kroth PG, Rio Bartulos C. Algal Research Volume 23, April 2017, Pages 186–195 10.1016/j.algal.2017.02.005.
Backbone
  Vector backbone: pPha-T1
  Backbone manufacturer: GenBank_NCBI: AF219942
  Backbone size w/o insert (bp): 3860
  Total vector size (bp): 7011
  Modifications to backbone: Site directed mutagenesis of BsaI Restriction sites, to delete it.
  Vector type: Phaeodactylum tricornutum
  Selectable markers: Bleomycin
Growth in bacteria
  Bacterial resistance: Chloramphenicol and Ampicillin, 25 & 100 μg/mL
  Growth temperature: 37°C
  Growth strain: ccdB Survival
  Copy number: High Copy
Gene/Insert
  Gene/Insert name: TALEN Backbone
  Species: Phaeodactylum tricornutum
Resource information
  A portion of this plasmid was derived from a plasmid made by: Tale Toolbox Feng Zhang, from Addgene. kit #1000000019
Terms and licenses: Academic/Nonprofit Terms; Industry Terms: Not Available to Industry
Depositor comments: N.E. Sanjana, L. Cong, Y. Zhou, M.M. Cunniff, G. Feng, F. Zhang A transcription activator-like effector toolbox for genome engineering Nat. Protoc., 7 (2012), pp. 171–192
How to cite: pM9_fcpA_NN was a gift from Peter Kroth (Addgene plasmid # 90419 ; http://n2t.net/addgene:90419 ; RRID:Addgene_90419)
